Addgene plasmid #115820: pscALPS-SIV-TAL vpr
Purpose: Encodes codon optimized 3xFLAG-SIVTAL Vpr (AM182197) and puromycin resistance protein
Depositing lab: Jeremy Luban. Depositing organization: University of Massachusetts, Worcester. Publication: Primate immunodeficiency virus proteins Vpx and Vpr counteract transcriptional repression of proviruses by the HUSH complex. Yurkovetskiy L, Guney MH, Kim K, Goh SL, McCauley S, Dauphin A, Diehl WE, Luban J. Nat Microbiol. 2018 Dec;3(12):1354-1361. doi: 10.1038/s41564-018-0256-x. Epub 2018 Oct 8. PubMed 30297740.
Backbone
  Vector backbone: pscALPS Puro
  Vector type: Lentiviral
  Selectable markers: Puromycin
Growth in bacteria
  Bacterial resistance: Ampicillin, 100 μg/mL
  Growth temperature: 30°C
  Growth strain: NEB Stable
  Copy number: High Copy
Gene/Insert
  Gene/Insert name: SIVTAL Vpr (AM182197)
  Promoter: SFFV
  Tag / fusion protein: 3x-FLAG (N terminal on insert)
  Cloning method: Restriction Enzyme; 5′ cloning site XbaI (unknown if destroyed); 3′ cloning site EcoRI (unknown if destroyed)
Terms and licenses: Academic/Nonprofit Terms; Industry Terms: Not Available to Industry
Depositor comments: PuroR . Please visit https://www.biorxiv.org/content/early/2018/04/03/293001 for bioRxiv preprint.
How to cite: pscALPS-SIV-TAL vpr was a gift from Jeremy Luban (Addgene plasmid # 115820 ; http://n2t.net/addgene:115820 ; RRID:Addgene_115820)
