[The description below was written by a language model from this plasmid's Addgene catalogue record and pLannotate feature annotations shown in this document.]
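Description:
pscALPS-SIV-TAL vpr is an HIV-1-based lentiviral transfer vector built on the pscALPS Puro backbone, designed to deliver and stably express an accessory protein from a simian immunodeficiency virus. In bacteria it is maintained through a high-copy ColE1/pUC-type origin and selected with ampicillin via the bla gene. The viral genome is transcribed in producer cells from a CMV enhancer/promoter placed directly upstream of a truncated 5' LTR, an arrangement that typically makes genomic RNA production independent of Tat. An SV40 enhancer/early promoter element lies just upstream of this. The packaged region carries the HIV-1 Ψ packaging signal with a short gag fragment, the Rev response element for Rev-dependent nuclear export, env and rev fragments, the cPPT/CTS element that aids nuclear import of the reverse-transcribed genome, a WPRE to enhance transcript stability and expression, and a 3' region annotated as a nef fragment followed by a truncated LTR.

The payload is a codon-optimized Vpr open reading frame from SIVTAL, fused at its N terminus to a 3xFLAG epitope and driven by the spleen focus-forming virus (SFFV) LTR promoter. The insert was cloned between XbaI and EcoRI sites. The automated feature table picks up only a FLAG fragment here and does not annotate the Vpr coding sequence itself. A puromycin N-acetyltransferase gene sits downstream for selection of transduced mammalian cells. The table shows an unannotated stretch between the insert and PuroR, and the record does not state what element drives the marker. The associated work concerns how primate lentiviral Vpx and Vpr proteins counteract transcriptional repression of proviruses by the HUSH complex, so this construct likely serves to express tagged SIVTAL Vpr in target cells for such comparisons.
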