Features (pLannotate 1.2.2; 20 found; start..end, strand, type, name):
     69..398     +  promoter       SV40 promoter: SV40 enhancer and early promoter
    410..789     +  enhancer       CMV enhancer: human cytomegalovirus immediate early enhancer
    790..989     +  promoter       CMV promoter: human cytomegalovirus (CMV) immediate early promoter
   1007..1187    +  LTR            5' LTR (truncated): truncated 5' long terminal repeat (LTR) from HIV-1
   1234..1359    +  misc_feature   HIV-1 Ψ: packaging signal of human immunodeficiency virus type 1
   1343..1681    +  CDS            HIV-1 gag (fragment): gag protein from human immunodeficiency virus 1; gag
   1856..2089    +  misc_feature   RRE: The Rev response element (RRE) of HIV-1 allows for Rev-dependent mRNA export from the nucleus to the cytoplasm.
   2210..2452    +  CDS            env (fragment): ENV_HV2ST - Experimental evidence at protein level: Swiss-Prot protein existence level 1. The gp120-gp41 heterodimer allows rapid transcytosis of the virus through CD4 negative cells such as simple epithelial monolayers of the intestinal, rectal and endocervical epithelial barriers. Both gp120 and gp41 specifically recognize glycosphingolipids galactosyl- ceramide (GalCer) or 3' sulfo-galactosyl-ceramide (GalS) present in the lipid rafts structures of epithelial cells. Binding to these alternative receptors allows the rapid transcytosis of the virus through the epithelial cells. This transcyto
   2465..2565    +  CDS            Rev (fragment): human immunodeficiency virus 1 (HIV-1) Rev protein; rev; enhances nuclear export of unspliced and incompletely spliced viral mRNAs
   2615..2732    +  misc_feature   cPPT/CTS: central polypurine tract and central termination sequence of HIV-1
   2869..3276    +  promoter       SFFV promoter: spleen focus-forming virus long terminal repeat (LTR) promoter
   3342..3364    +  CDS            FLAG (fragment): FLAG® epitope tag, followed by an enterokinase cleavage site
   4229..4828    +  CDS            PuroR: puromycin N-acetyltransferase; pac from Streptomyces alboniger; confers resistance to puromycin
   4838..5426    +  misc_feature   WPRE: woodchuck hepatitis virus posttranscriptional regulatory element
   5437..5937    +  CDS            nef (fragment): NEF_HV1LA - Experimental evidence at protein level: Swiss-Prot protein existence level 1. Extracellular Nef protein targets CD4(+) T-lymphocytes for apoptosis by interacting with CXCR4 surface receptors. From Human immunodeficiency virus type 1 group M subtype B (isolate Lai) (HIV-1).
   5944..6124    +  LTR            5' LTR (truncated): truncated 5' long terminal repeat (LTR) from HIV-1
   6195..6783    -  rep_origin     ori: high-copy-number ColE1/pMB1/pBR322/pUC origin of replication
   6954..7814    -  CDS            AmpR: β-lactamase; bla; confers resistance to ampicillin, carbenicillin, and related antibiotics
   7815..7919    -  promoter       AmpR promoter: bla
   7978..8030    -  misc_feature   bom (fragment): basis of mobility region from pBR322
>Addgene plasmid #115820 | pscALPS-SIV-TAL vpr | addgene full sequence | sequence record 255810 | Addgene NGS Result
AATCTGCTTAGGGTTAGGCGTTTTGCGCTGCTTCGCGATGTACGGGCCAGATATACGCGCTGTGGAATGT
GTGTCAGTTAGGGTGTGGAAAGTCCCCAGGCTCCCCAGCAGGCAGAAGTATGCAAAGCATGCATCTCAAT
TAGTCAGCAACCAGGTGTGGAAAGTCCCCAGGCTCCCCAGCAGGCAGAAGTATGCAAAGCATGCATCTCA
ATTAGTCAGCAACCATAGTCCCGCCCCTAACTCCGCCCATCCCGCCCCTAACTCCGCCCAGTTCCGCCCA
TTCTCCGCCCCATGGCTGACTAATTTTTTTTATTTATGCAGAGGCCGAGGCCGCCTCTGCCTCTGAGCTA
TTCCAGAAGTAGTGAGGAGGCTTTTTTGGAGGCCTAGGCTTTTGCAAAAAGCTCGCGTTGACATTGATTA
TTGACTAGTTATTAATAGTAATCAATTACGGGGTCATTAGTTCATAGCCCATATATGGAGTTCCGCGTTA
CATAACTTACGGTAAATGGCCCGCCTGGCTGACCGCCCAACGACCCCCGCCCATTGACGTCAATAATGAC
GTATGTTCCCATAGTAACGCCAATAGGGACTTTCCATTGACGTCAATGGGTGGAGTATTTACGGTAAACT
GCCCACTTGGCAGTACATCAAGTGTATCATATGCCAAGTACGCCCCCTATTGACGTCAATGACGGTAAAT
GGCCCGCCTGGCATTATGCCCAGTACATGACCTTATGGGACTTTCCTACTTGGCAGTACATCTACGTATT
AGTCATCGCTATTACCATGGTGATGCGGTTTTGGCAGTACATCAATGGGCGTGGATAGCGGTTTGACTCA
CGGGGATTTCCAAGTCTCCACCCCATTGACGTCAATGGGAGTTTGTTTTGGCACCAAAATCAACGGGACT
TTCCAAAATGTCGTAACAACTCCGCCCCATTGACGCAAATGGGCGGTAGGCGTGTACGGTGGGAGGTCTA
TATAAGCAGCGCGTTTTGCCTGTACTGGGTCTCTCTGGTTAGACCAGATCTGAGCCTGGGAGCTCTCTGG
CTAACTAGGGAACCCACTGCTTAAGCCTCAATAAAGCTTGCCTTGAGTGCTTCAAGTAGTGTGTGCCCGT
CTGTTGTGTGACTCTGGTAACTAGAGATCCCTCAGACCCTTTTAGTCAGTGTGGAAAATCTCTAGCAGTG
GCGCCCGAACAGGGACTTGAAAGCGAAAGGGAAACCAGAGGAGCTCTCTCGACGCAGGACTCGGCTTGCT
GAAGCGCGCACGGCAAGAGGCGAGGGGCGGCGACTGGTGAGTACGCCAAAAATTTTGACTAGCGGAGGCT
AGAAGGAGAGAGATGGGTGCGAGAGCGTCAGTATTAAGCGGGGGAGAATTAGATCGCGATGGGAAAAAAT
TCGGTTAAGGCCAGGGGGAAAGAAAAAATATAAATTAAAACATATAGTATGGGCAAGCAGGGAGCTAGAA
CGATTCGCAGTTAATCCTGGCCTGTTAGAAACATCAGAAGGCTGTAGACAAATACTGGGACAGCTACAAC
CATCCCTTCAGACAGGATCAGAAGAACTTAGATCATTATATAATACAGTAGCAACCCTCTATTGTGTGCA
TCAAAGGATAGAGATAAAAGACACCAAGGAAGCTTTAGACAAGATAGAGGAAGAGCAAAACAAAAGTAAG
ACCACCGCACAGCAAGCGGCCGGCCGCTGATCTTCAGACCTGGAGGAGGAGATATGAGGGACAATTGGAG
AAGTGAATTATATAAATATAAAGTAGTAAAAATTGAACCATTAGGAGTAGCACCCACCAAGGCAAAGAGA
AGAGTGGTGCAGAGAGAAAAAAGAGCAGTGGGAATAGGAGCTTTGTTCCTTGGGTTCTTGGGAGCAGCAG
GAAGCACTATGGGCGCAGCGTCAATGACGCTGACGGTACAGGCCAGACAATTATTGTCTGGTATAGTGCA
GCAGCAGAACAATTTGCTGAGGGCTATTGAGGCGCAACAGCATCTGTTGCAACTCACAGTCTGGGGCATC
AAGCAGCTCCAGGCAAGAATCCTGGCTGTGGAAAGATACCTAAAGGATCAACAGCTCCTGGGGATTTGGG
GTTGCTCTGGAAAACTCATTTGCACCACTGCTGTGCCTTGGAATGCTAGTTGGAGTAATAAATCTCTGGA
ACAGATTTGGAATCACACGACCTGGATGGAGTGGGACAGAGAATTAACAATTACACAAGCTTAATACACT
CCTTAATTGAAGAATCGCAAAACCAGCAAGAAAAGAATGAACAAGAATTATTGGAATTAGATAAATGGGC
AAGTTTGTGGAATTGGTTTAACATAACAAATTGGCTGTGGTATATAAAATTATTCATAATGATAGTAGGA
GGCTTGGTAGGTTTAAGAATAGTTTTTGCTGTACTTTCTATAGTGAATAGAGTTAGGCAGGGATATTCAC
CATTATCGTTTCAGACCCACCTCCCAACCCCGAGGGGACCCGACAGGCCCGAAGGAATAGAAGAAGAAGG
TGGAGAGAGAGACAGAGACAGATCCATTCGATTAGTGAACGGATCGGCACTGCGTGCGCCAATTCTGCAG
ACAAATGGCAGTATTCATCCACAATTTTAAAAGAAAAGGGGGGATTGGGGGGTACAGTGCAGGGGAAAGA
ATAGTAGACATAATAGCAACAGACATACAAACTAAAGAATTACAAAAACAAATTACAAAAATTCAAAATT
TTCGGGTTTATTACAGGGACAGCAGAGATCCAGTTTGGTTAATTAACTGCAGCCCCGATAAAATAAAAGA
TTTTATTTAGTCTCCAGAAAAAGGGGGGAATGAAAGACCCCACCTGTAGGTTTGGCAAGCTAGCTGCAGT
AACGCCATTTTGCAAGGCATGGAAAAATACCAAACCAAGAATAGAGAAGTTCAGATCAAGGGCGGGTACA
TGAAAATAGCTAACGTTGGGCCAAACAGGATATCTGCGGTGAGCAGTTTCGGCCCCGGCCCGGGGCCAAG
AACAGATGGTCACCGCAGTTTCGGCCCCGGCCCGAGGCCAAGAACAGATGGTCCCCAGATATGGCCCAAC
CCTCAGCAGTTTCTTAAGACCCATCAGATGTTTCCAGGCTCCCCCAAGGACCTGAAATGACCCTGCGCCT
TATTTGAATTAACCAATCAGCCTGCTTCTCGCTTCTGTTCGCGCGCTTCTGCTTCCCGAGCTCTATAAAA
GAGCTCACAACCCCTCACTCGGCGCGCCAGTCCTCCGACAGACTGAGTCGCCCGGGGGTCTAGAGCCGCC
ATGGATTATAAAGATGACGATGACAAAGACTATAAAGACGATGACGACAAAGATTACAAGGACGACGACG
ACAAAGCGGCCGCTATGGAGAGGCTCCCACCGTCACACCCTCTGCCTTTGACTTCACGATTGATCCCTAC
ACCCAGACCTCAGCTTGAGAGGCTCATGAGGGAAGTGAGAGATGAAATGCTGATACACTTTACGCGCGAT
GAGGTGATAGGAGTATGGAACCATTGCGTTGAGCTTCCAGCGGACCCAGACTGGACTGGGGAGCAAGCCT
GGGCGGCCAGCGTAATAGACTTCGCTCGGAAAGGCAACCAAATGCTCCTCCTTCACTTTCAACAAGGTTG
CTATCACGAGCAACAAAGGAGAACACCACACTATCCAAATATAAGGCCCCTGAGCGGGCGGGGTGAACGA
ACTATGCAATAACCCGGGGAATTCTCGACCTTGACTGGCGGCGCGACCTTGAGGCCTGCGTTCGCCTCAG
TTGCCCCCTCTGTGCAATGGGGAGACGCGCCTCATCGCTTGACAACGGCCGAAGAGCCGCCGCGCTTCCG
TCTCCCGCGTGCGCGCGCCATGCTGCCCACCCCCGTTCCGCACTGACCCTCCCCCGTGCCCCGCGTCCCG
TACTGCCGCCCCGCCCCGAGTCCCATGCCGCAGCCACCGCGACGGAGCCCGCAGGCGGGAACCTGCCTCC
GCGCGTTAGCGCGCACGCGCGCCTCATGTGTCGTCCCCATCAGCGCCGGCTTCCGTCTATAGGCCAGATG
CACTGTCACTCTGGCGAAGTCGCAGACCCGATTGGCCGGGACGGAGGCGCGAGACCGGGTTGCGGGCGGG
GCCGAACGTGGTATAAAAGGGGCGGGAGGCCAGGCTCGTGCCGTTTTGCAGACGCCACCGCCGAGGAAAA
CCGTGTACTATTAGCCACGCGTGCCACCATGACCGAGTACAAGCCCACGGTGCGCCTCGCCACCCGCGAC
GACGTCCCCCGGGCCGTACGCACCCTCGCCGCCGCGTTCGCCGACTACCCCGCCACGCGCCACACCGTCG
ACCCGGACCGCCACATCGAGCGGGTCACCGAGCTGCAAGAACTCTTCCTCACGCGCGTCGGGCTCGACAT
CGGCAAGGTGTGGGTCGCGGACGACGGCGCCGCGGTGGCGGTCTGGACCACGCCGGAGAGCGTCGAAGCG
GGGGCGGTGTTCGCCGAGATCGGCCCGCGCATGGCCGAGTTGAGCGGTTCCCGGCTGGCCGCGCAGCAAC
AGATGGAAGGCCTCCTGGCGCCGCACCGGCCCAAGGAGCCCGCGTGGTTCCTGGCCACCGTCGGCGTCTC
GCCCGACCACCAGGGCAAGGGTCTGGGCAGCGCCGTCGTGCTCCCCGGAGTGGAGGCGGCCGAGCGCGCC
GGGGTGCCCGCCTTCCTGGAGACCTCCGCGCCCCGCAACCTCCCCTTCTACGAGCGGCTCGGCTTCACCG
TCACCGCCGACGTCGAGGTGCCCGAAGGACCGCGCACCTGGTGCATGACCCGCAAGCCCGGTGCCTGAGC
GATCGCTAATCAACCTCTGGATTACAAAATTTGTGAAAGATTGACTGGTATTCTTAACTATGTTGCTCCT
TTTACGCTATGTGGATACGCTGCTTTAATGCCTTTGTATCATGCTATTGCTTCCCGTATGGCTTTCATTT
TCTCCTCCTTGTATAAATCCTGGTTGCTGTCTCTTTATGAGGAGTTGTGGCCCGTTGTCAGGCAACGTGG
CGTGGTGTGCACTGTGTTTGCTGACGCAACCCCCACTGGTTGGGGCATTGCCACCACCTGTCAGCTCCTT
TCCGGGACTTTCGCTTTCCCCCTCCCTATTGCCACGGCGGAACTCATCGCCGCCTGCCTTGCCCGCTGCT
GGACAGGGGCTCGGCTGTTGGGCACTGACAATTCCGTGGTGTTGTCGGGGAAGCTGACGTCCTTTCCATG
GCTGCTCGCCTGTGTTGCCACCTGGATTCTGCGCGGGACGTCCTTCTGCTACGTCCCTTCGGCCCTCAAT
CCAGCGGACCTTCCTTCCCGCGGCCTGCTGCCGGCTCTGCGGCCTCTTCCGCGTCTTCGCCTTCGCCCTC
AGACGAGTCGGATCTCCCTTTGGGCCGCCTCCCCGCTTAATCGCGTCGAGACCTAGAAAAACATGGAGCA
ATCACAAGTAGCAATACAGCAGCTACCAATGCTGATTGTGCCTGGCTAGAAGCACAAGAGGAGGAGGAGG
TGGGTTTTCCAGTCACACCTCAGGTACCTTTAAGACCAATGACTTACAAGGCAGCTGTAGATCTTAGCCA
CTTTTTAAAAGAAAAGGGGGGACTGGAAGGGCTAATTCACTCCCAACGAAGACAAGATATCCTTGATCTG
TGGATCTACCACACACAAGGCTACTTCCCTGATTGGCAGAACTACACACCAGGGCCAGGGATCAGATATC
CACTGACCTTTGGATGGTGCTACAAGCTAGTACCAGTTGAGCAAGAGAAGGTAGAAGAAGCCAATGAAGG
AGAGAACACCCGCTTGTTACACCCTGTGAGCCTGCATGGGATGGATGACCCGGAGAGAGAAGTATTAGAG
TGGAGGTTTGACAGCCGCCTAGCATTTCATCACATGGCCCGAGAGCTGCATCCGGACTGTACTGGGTCTC
TCTGGTTAGACCAGATCTGAGCCTGGGAGCTCTCTGGCTAACTAGGGAACCCACTGCTTAAGCCTCAATA
AAGCTTGCCTTGAGTGCTTCAAGTAGTGTGTGCCCGTCTGTTGTGTGACTCTGGTAACTAGAGATCCCTC
AGACCCTTTTAGTCAGTGTGGAAAATCTCTAGCAGGGCCCGTTTCATGTGAGCAAAAGGCCAGCAAAAGG
CCAGGAACCGTAAAAAGGCCGCGTTGCTGGCGTTTTTCCATAGGCTCCGCCCCCCTGACGAGCATCACAA
AAATCGACGCTCAAGTCAGAGGTGGCGAAACCCGACAGGACTATAAAGATACCAGGCGTTTCCCCCTGGA
AGCTCCCTCGTGCGCTCTCCTGTTCCGACCCTGCCGCTTACCGGATACCTGTCCGCCTTTCTCCCTTCGG
GAAGCGTGGCGCTTTCTCATAGCTCACGCTGTAGGTATCTCAGTTCGGTGTAGGTCGTTCGCTCCAAGCT
GGGCTGTGTGCACGAACCCCCCGTTCAGCCCGACCGCTGCGCCTTATCCGGTAACTATCGTCTTGAGTCC
AACCCGGTAAGACACGACTTATCGCCACTGGCAGCAGCCACTGGTAACAGGATTAGCAGAGCGAGGTATG
TAGGCGGTGCTACAGAGTTCTTGAAGTGGTGGCCTAACTACGGCTACACTAGAAGAACAGTATTTGGTAT
CTGCGCTCTGCTGAAGCCAGTTACCTTCGGAAAAAGAGTTGGTAGCTCTTGATCCGGCAAACAAACCACC
GCTGGTAGCGGTGGTTTTTTTGTTTGCAAGCAGCAGATTACGCGCAGAAAAAAAGGATCTCAAGAAGATC
CTTTGATCTTTTCTACGGGGTCTGACGCTCAGTGGAACGAAAACTCACGTTAAGGGATTTTGGTCATGAG
ATTATCAAAAAGGATCTTCACCTAGATCCTTTTAAATTAAAAATGAAGTTTTAAATCAATCTAAAGTATA
TATGAGTAAACTTGGTCTGACAGTTACCAATGCTTAATCAGTGAGGCACCTATCTCAGCGATCTGTCTAT
TTCGTTCATCCATAGTTGCCTGACTCCCCGTCGTGTAGATAACTACGATACGGGAGGGCTTACCATCTGG
CCCCAGTGCTGCAATGATACCGCGAGACCCACGCTCACCGGCTCCAGATTTATCAGCAATAAACCAGCCA
GCCGGAAGGGCCGAGCGCAGAAGTGGTCCTGCAACTTTATCCGCCTCCATCCAGTCTATTAATTGTTGCC
GGGAAGCTAGAGTAAGTAGTTCGCCAGTTAATAGTTTGCGCAACGTTGTTGCCATTGCTACAGGCATCGT
GGTGTCACGCTCGTCGTTTGGTATGGCTTCATTCAGCTCCGGTTCCCAACGATCAAGGCGAGTTACATGA
TCCCCCATGTTGTGCAAAAAAGCGGTTAGCTCCTTCGGTCCTCCGATCGTTGTCAGAAGTAAGTTGGCCG
CAGTGTTATCACTCATGGTTATGGCAGCACTGCATAATTCTCTTACTGTCATGCCATCCGTAAGATGCTT
TTCTGTGACTGGTGAGTACTCAACCAAGTCATTCTGAGAATAGTGTATGCGGCGACCGAGTTGCTCTTGC
CCGGCGTCAATACGGGATAATACCGCGCCACATAGCAGAACTTTAAAAGTGCTCATCATTGGAAAACGTT
CTTCGGGGCGAAAACTCTCAAGGATCTTACCGCTGTTGAGATCCAGTTCGATGTAACCCACTCGTGCACC
CAACTGATCTTCAGCATCTTTTACTTTCACCAGCGTTTCTGGGTGAGCAAAAACAGGAAGGCAAAATGCC
GCAAAAAAGGGAATAAGGGCGACACGGAAATGTTGAATACTCATACTCTTCCTTTTTCAATATTATTGAA
GCATTTATCAGGGTTATTGTCTCATGAGCGGATACATATTTGAATGTATTTAGAAAAATAAACAAATAGG
GGTTCCGCGCACATTTCCCCGAAAAGTGCCACCTGACGTCGACGGATCGGGAGATCTCCCGATCCCCTAT
GGTGCACTCTCAGTACAATCTGCTCTGATGCCGCATAGTTAAGCCAGTATCTGCTCCCTGCTTGTGTGTT
GGAGGTCGCTGAGTAGTGCGCGAGCAAAATTTAAGCTACAACAAGGCAAGGCTTGACCGACAATTGCATG
AAG
