>Addgene plasmid #115820 | pscALPS-SIV-TAL vpr | depositor partial sequence | sequence record 218769 | SIV TAL Vpr
TCTAGAGCCGCCATGGATTATAAAGATGACGATGACAAAGACTATAAAGACGATGACGACAAAGATTACA
AGGACGACGACGACAAAGCGGCCGCTATGGAGAGGCTCCCACCGTCACACCCTCTGCCTTTGACTTCACG
ATTGATCCCTACACCCAGACCTCAGCTTGAGAGGCTCATGAGGGAAGTGAGAGATGAAATGCTGATACAC
TTTACGCGCGATGAGGTGATAGGAGTATGGAACCATTGCGTTGAGCTTCCAGCGGACCCAGACTGGACTG
GGGAGCAAGCCTGGGCGGCCAGCGTAATAGACTTCGCTCGGAAAGGCAACCAAATGCTCCTCCTTCACTT
TCAACAAGGTTGCTATCACGAGCAACAAAGGAGAACACCACACTATCCAAATATAAGGCCCCTGAGCGGG
CGGGGTGAACGAACTATGCAATAACCCGGGGAATTC
